>Addgene plasmid #11424 | pBS aP2 promoter (5.4kb) polyA | addgene partial sequence | sequence record 18225 | M13-Rev
AAAGGGAACAAAAGCTGGAGCTCCACCGCGGTGGAGCTCGAGTCAGTGAGCGAGGAAGCGGAAGAGTCTA
GAGTCGACCAGACATGATAAGATACATTGATGAGTTTGGACAAACCACAACTAGAATGCAGTGAAAAAAA
TGCTTTATTTGTGAAATTTGTGATGCTATTGCTTTATTTGTAACCATTATAAGCTGCAATAAACAAGTTC
TGCTTTAATAAGATCTGATTCGAATTCCAAGCTTGGATCCGAATTCGCCCTATAGTGAGTCGTATTACGC
GGCCGCTCTAGAACTAGTGGATCCCCCGGGCTGCAGCACAGGAGGGTGCTATGAGCCTCTGAAGTCCAGA
TAGCTCACTTTTAAAGATGCCCTGACCATGTGACTGTAGGAGTGACCAATGGGGGCCAGATCATTTCCTT
CATGACCAGACCCTGTATGTTTTCCTCTGAGTCATGTTTTTAATAGAAATTTCTCAACTTTGGTTCTCCC
TGGCAATGATCACTGGACTTAGAGTACAAATTATTTTTAACCATGAACAGAGTATTTTAAAGGTTCCTGT
TTTGACTGTCAAAAGCTAATGCATTGAACTTCCCCCCATTATTCCTTATGGATTTGCCTCATTGTGGAGG
AGACAATTATCTTGGACACATTTGACCTTCTTATCTTGAGTTTTTATTTTATTAATACTGCAATAATGTG
TTTAGTTCTTCTGAATTTGAGAACATAAAAACTATCTTAGAGATTCTTAGTCTTAATGGCTCTTTTGTTA
GAATAGTGTTTATCTCA
