[The description below was written by a language model from this plasmid's Addgene catalogue record.]
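Description:
pBS aP2 promoter (5.4kb) polyA is a cloning and transgene-assembly plasmid built on the pBluescript SK II+ backbone (about 3 kb). It is maintained at high copy in E. coli under ampicillin selection. Although it is catalogued as a bacterial expression vector, its payload is a mammalian regulatory cassette rather than a bacterially expressed gene. pBluescript-type phagemids normally carry a ColE1-type origin, an f1 origin and T7/T3 primer sites flanking the polylinker. The T7 and T3 sites are the listed sequencing primers for reading into the insert from either end. No feature table accompanies the record, so the exact positions of these elements cannot be confirmed here.

The insert is a roughly 5.4 kb fragment of the mouse Fabp4 (aP2, adipocyte fatty acid-binding protein) 5′ flanking region. This promoter/enhancer is widely used to direct adipocyte-enriched transcription. Downstream of it, a polyadenylation signal of about 250 bp was amplified from pSG5 and placed between the NotI and SacII sites of the parental pBS aP2 promoter plasmid. The record lists no coding sequence between promoter and polyA, so the construct appears to be an empty expression cassette into which a cDNA of interest can be inserted. The record does not state an intended use, but such a cassette would suit fat-selective expression in cultured adipocytes or transgenic mice. The depositor notes two EcoRI sites to consider when planning digests, one within the polyA fragment and one at about −1.7 kb in the promoter. The flanking cloning sites were not destroyed and are shown only on the plasmid map.
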