Addgene plasmid #11424: pBS aP2 promoter (5.4kb) polyA
Depositing lab: Ronald Kahn. Depositing organization: Joslin Diabetes Center.
Backbone
  Vector backbone: pBluescript SK II +
  Backbone size w/o insert (bp): 3000
  Vector type: Bacterial Expression
Growth in bacteria
  Bacterial resistance: Ampicillin, 100 μg/mL
  Growth temperature: 37°C
  Growth strain: XL1 Blue
  Copy number: High Copy
Gene/Insert
  Gene/Insert name: aP2 promoter
  Species: M. musculus (mouse)
  Insert size (bp): 5400
  GenBank ID: M84651
  Entrez Gene: Fabp4 (a.k.a. 422/aP2, AFABP, ALBP, ALBP/Ap2, Ap2, Lbpl, P15)
  Cloning method: Restriction Enzyme; 5′ cloning site See map (not destroyed); 3′ cloning site See map (not destroyed)
  Sequencing primers: 5′ T7; 3′ T3
Resource information
  A portion of this plasmid was derived from a plasmid made by: Dr. Bruce Spiegelman
Terms and licenses: Academic/Nonprofit Terms; Industry Terms: Not Available to Industry
Depositor comments: PolyA PCR'd from pSG5 and inserted into the NotI and SacII sites of the plasmid pBS aP2 promoter (5.4kb). The polyA sequence is approximately 250bp and encompasses an additional EcoRI site. An EcoRI site is also present at -1.7 kb in the aP2 promoter. Addgene has compiled full sequence for this plasmid. Please see Notes link.
How to cite: pBS aP2 promoter (5.4kb) polyA was a gift from Ronald Kahn (Addgene plasmid # 11424 ; http://n2t.net/addgene:11424 ; RRID:Addgene_11424)
